>Addgene plasmid #153772 | pGBW-m4252780 | addgene full sequence | sequence record 301668 | Ginkgo NGS Result
CATTTGCTCGTCGGGCATCGAATCTCGTCAGCTATCGTCAGCTTACCTTTTTGGCAGCGATCGCGGCTCC
CGACATCTTGGACCATTAGCTCCACAGGTATCTTCTTCCCTCTAGTGGTCATAACAGCAGCTTCAGCTAC
CTCTCAATTCAAAAAACCCCTCAAGACCCGTTTAGAGGCCCCAAGGGGTTATGCTATCAATCGTTGCGTT
ACACACACAAAAAACCAACACACATCCATCTTCGATGGATAGCGATTTTATTATCTAACTGCTGATCGAG
TGTAGCCAGATCTAGTAATCAATTACGGGGTCATTAGTTCATAGCCCATATATGGAGTTCCGCGTTACAT
AACTTACGGTAAATGGCCCGCCTGGCTGACCGCCCAACGACCCCCGCCCATTGACGTCAATAATGACGTA
TGTTCCCATAGTAACGCCAATAGGGACTTTCCATTGACGTCAATGGGTGGAGTATTTACGGTAAACTGCC
CACTTGGCAGTACATCAAGTGTATCATATGCCAAGTACGCCCCCTATTGACGTCAATGACGGTAAATGGC
CCGCCTGGCATTATGCCCAGTACATGACCTTATGGGACTTTCCTACTTGGCAGTACATCTACGTATTAGT
CATCGCTATTACCATGCTGATGCGGTTTTGGCAGTACATCAATGGGCGTGGATAGCGGTTTGACTCACGG
GGATTTCCAAGTCTCCACCCCATTGACGTCAATGGGAGTTTGTTTTGGCACCAAAATCAACGGGACTTTC
CAAAATGTCGTAACAACTCCGCCCCATTGACGCAAATGGGCGGTAGGCGTGTACGGTGGGAGGTCTATAT
AAGCAGAGCTGGTTTAGTGAACCGTCAGATCAGATCTTTGTCGATCCTACCATCCACTCGACACACCCGC
CAGCGGCCGCCACCATGATTGAACTTTCATTAATTGACTTCTATTTGTGCTTTTTAGCCTTTCTGCTATT
CCTTGTTTTAATTATGCTTATTATCTTTTGGTTCTCACTTGAACTGCAAGATCATAATGAAACTTGTCAC
GCCGAAAACCTTTACTTTCAGTCGAAGAGGCGATGGAAAAAGAATTTTATCGCGGTGAGTGCAGCCAACA
GATTCAAAAAGATATCCTCGTCTGGTGCCCTCTAAGCTAGCTTGACTGACTGAGATACAGCGTACCTTCA
GCTCACAGACATGATAAGATACATTGATGAGTTTGGACAAACCACAACTAGAATGCAGTGAAAAAAATGC
TTTATTTGTGAAATTTGTGATGCTATTGCTTTATTTGTAACCATTATAAGCTGCAATAAACAAGTTAACA
ACAACAATTGCATTCATTTTATGTTTCAGGTTCAGGGGGAGGTGTGGGAGGTTTTTTAAAGCAAGTAAAA
CCTCTACAAATGTGGTATTGGCCCATCTCTATCGGTATCGTAGCATAACCCCTTGGGGCCTCTAAACGGG
TCTTGAGGGGTTTTTTGTGCCCCTCGGGCCGGATTGCTATCTACCGGCATTGGCGCAGAAAAAAATGCCT
GATGCGACGCTGCGCGTCTTATACTCCCACATATGCCAGATTCAGCAACGGATACGGCTTCCCCAACTTG
CCCACTTCCATACGTGTCCTCCTTACCAGAAATTTATCCTTAAGGTCGTCAGCTATCCTGCAGGCGATCT
CTCGATTTCGATCAAGACATTCCTTTAATGGTCTTTTCTGGACACCACTAGGGGTCAGAAGTAGTTCATC
AAACTTTCTTCCCTCCCTAATCTCATTGGTTACCTTGGGCTATCGAAACTTAATTAACCAGTCAAGTCAG
CTACTTGGCGAGATCGACTTGTCTGGGTTTCGACTACGCTCAGAATTGCGTCAGTCAAGTTCGATCTGGT
CCTTGCTATTGCACCCGTTCTCCGATTACGAGTTTCATTTAAATCATGTGAGCAAAAGGCCAGCAAAAGG
CCAGGAACCGTAAAAAGGCCGCGTTGCTGGCGTTTTTCCATAGGCTCCGCCCCCCTGACGAGCATCACAA
AAATCGACGCTCAAGTCAGAGGTGGCGAAACCCGACAGGACTATAAAGATACCAGGCGTTTCCCCCTGGA
AGCTCCCTCGTGCGCTCTCCTGTTCCGACCCTGCCGCTTACCGGATACCTGTCCGCCTTTCTCCCTTCGG
GAAGCGTGGCGCTTTCTCATAGCTCACGCTGTAGGTATCTCAGTTCGGTGTAGGTCGTTCGCTCCAAGCT
GGGCTGTGTGCACGAACCCCCCGTTCAGCCCGACCGCTGCGCCTTATCCGGTAACTATCGTCTTGAGTCC
AACCCGGTAAGACACGACTTATCGCCACTGGCAGCAGCCACTGGTAACAGGATTAGCAGAGCGAGGTATG
TAGGCGGTGCTACAGAGTTCTTGAAGTGGTGGCCTAACTACGGCTACACTAGAAGAACAGTATTTGGTAT
CTGCGCTCTGCTGAAGCCAGTTACCTTCGGAAAAAGAGTTGGTAGCTCTTGATCCGGCAAACAAACCACC
GCTGGTAGCGGTGGTTTTTTTGTTTGCAAGCAGCAGATTACGCGCAGAAAAAAAGGATCTCAAGAAGATC
CTTTGATCTTTTCTACGGGGTCTGACGCTCAGTGGAACGAAAACTCACGTTAAGGGATTTTGGTCATGAG
ATTATCAAAAAGGATCTTCACCTAGATCCTTTTAAATTAAAAATGAAGTTTTAAATCAATCTAAAGTATA
TATGAGTAAACTTGGTCTGACAGTTACCAATGCTTAATCAGTGAGGCACCTATCTCAGCGATCTGTCTAT
TTCGTTCATCCATAGTTGCATTTAAATTTCCGAACTCTCCAAGGCCCTCGTCGGAAAATCTTCAAACCTT
TCGTCCGATCCATCTTGCAGGCTACCTCTCGAACGAACTATCGCAAGTCTCTTGGCCGGCCTTGCGCCTT
GGCTATTGCTTGGCAGCGCCTATCGCCAGGTATTACTCCAATCCCGAATATCCGAGATCGGGATCACCCG
AGAGAAGTTCAACCTACATCCTCAATCCCGATCTATCCGAGATCCGAGGAATATCGAAATCGGGGCGCGC
CTGGCCTCCGCGCCGGGTTTTGGCGCCTCCCGCGGGCGCCCCCCTCGTCACGGCGAGCGCTGCCACGTCA
GACGAAGGGCGCAGGAGCGTCCTGATCCTTCCGCCCGGACGCTCAGGACAGCGGCCCGCTGCTCATAAGA
CTCGGCCTTAGAACCCCAGTATCAGCAGAAGGACATTTTAGGACGGGACTTGGGTGACTCTAGGGCACTG
GTTTTCTTTCCAGAGAGCGGAACAGGCGAGGAAAAGTAGTCCCTTCTCGGCGATTCTGCGGAGGGATCTC
CGTGGGGCGGTGAACGCCGATGATTATATAAGGACGCGCCGGGTGTGGCACAGCTAGTTCCGTCGCAGCC
GGGATTTGGGTCGCGGTTCTTGTTTGTGGATCGCTGTGATCGTCACTTGGTGAGTAGCGGGCTGCTGGGC
TGGCCGGGGCTTTCGTGGCCGCCGGGCCGCTCGGTGGGACGGAAGCGTGTGGAGAGACCGCCAAGGGCTG
TAGTCTGGGTCCGCGAGCAAGGTTGCCCTGAACTGGGGGTTGGGGGGAGCGCAGCAAAATGGCGGCTGTT
CCCGAGTCTTGAATGGAAGACGCTTGTGAGGCGGGCTGTGAGGTCGTTGAAACAAGGTGGGGGGCATGGT
GGGCGGCAAGAACCCAAGGTCTTGAGCCCTTCGCTAATGCGGGAAAGCTCTTATTCGGGTGAGATGGGCT
GGGCACCATCTGGGGACCCTGACGTGAAGTTTGTCACTGACTGGAGAACTCGGTTTGTCGTCTGTTGCGG
GGGCGGCAGTTATGGCGGTGCCGTTGGGCAGTGCACCCGTACCTTTGGGAGCGCGCGCCCTCGTCGTGTC
GTGACGTCACCCGTTCTGTTGGCTTATAATGCAGGGTGGGGCCACCAGCCGGTAGGTGTGCGGTAGGCTT
TTCTCCGTCGCAGGACGCAGGGTTCGGGCCTAGGGTAGGCTCTCCTGAATCGACAGGCGCCGGACCTCTG
GTGAGGGGAGGGATAAGTGAGGCGTCAGTTTCTTTGGTCGGTTTTATGTACCTATCTTCTTAAGTAGCTG
AAGCTCCGGTTTTGAACTATGCGCTCGGGGTTGGCGAGTGTGTTTTGTGAAGTTTTTTAGGCACCTTTTG
AAATGTAATCATTTGGGTCAATATGTAATTTTCAGTGTTAGACTTGTAAATTGTCCGCTAAATTCTGGCC
GTTTTTGGCTTTTTTGTTAGACAACATGACCGAGTACAAGCCCACGGTGCGCCTCGCCACCCGCGACGAC
GTCCCCAGGGCCGTACGCACCCTCGCCGCCGCGTTCGCCGACTACCCCGCCACGCGCCACACCGTCGATC
CGGACCGCCACATCGAGCGGGTCACCGAGCTGCAAGAACTCTTCCTCACGCGCGTCGGGCTCGACATCGG
CAAGGTGTGGGTCGCGGACGACGGCGCCGCGGTGGCGGTCTGGACCACGCCGGAGAGCGTCGAAGCGGGG
GCGGTGTTCGCCGAGATCGGCCCGCGCATGGCCGAGTTGAGCGGTTCCCGGCTGGCCGCGCAGCAACAGA
TGGAGGGCCTCCTGGCGCCGCACCGGCCCAAGGAGCCCGCGTGGTTCCTGGCCACCGTCGGCGTCTCGCC
CGACCACCAGGGCAAGGGTCTGGGCAGCGCCGTCGTGCTCCCCGGAGTGGAGGCCGCCGAGCGCGCCGGG
GTGCCCGCCTTCCTGGAGACCTCCGCGCCCCGCAACCTCCCCTTCTACGAGCGGCTCGGCTTCACCGTCA
CCGCCGACGTCGAGGTGCCCGAAGGACCGCGCACCTGGTGCATGACCCGCAAGCCCGGTGCCTAGGCTAG
TATGTAAGCCTAGTCTTAGATAATAAAATCGCTATCCATCGAAGATGGATGTGTGTTGGTTTTTTGTGTG
TGTAACGCTAGGCGCGCCTGGTGTACCGAGAACGATCCTCTCAGTGCGAGTCTCGACGATCCATATCGTT
GCTTGGCAGTCAGCCAGTCGGAATCCAGCTTGGGACCCAGGAAGTCCAATCGTCAGATATTGTACTCAAG
CCTGGTCACGGCAGCGTACCGATCTGTTTAAACCTAGATATTGATAGTCTGATCGGTCAACGTATAATCG
AGTCCTAGCTTTTGCAAACATCTATCAAGAGACAGGATCAGCAGGAGGCTTTCGCATGAGTATTCAACAT
TTCCGTGTCGCCCTTATTCCCTTTTTTGCGGCATTTTGCCTTCCTGTTTTTGCTCACCCAGAAACGCTGG
TGAAAGTAAAAGATGCTGAAGATCAGTTGGGTGCGCGAGTGGGTTACATCGAACTGGATCTCAACAGCGG
TAAGATCCTTGAGAGTTTTCGCCCCGAAGAACGCTTTCCAATGATGAGCACTTTTAAAGTTCTGCTATGT
GGCGCGGTATTATCCCGTATTGACGCCGGGCAAGAGCAACTCGGTCGCCGCATACACTATTCTCAGAATG
ACTTGGTTGAGTATTCACCAGTCACAGAAAAGCATCTTACGGATGGCATGACAGTAAGAGAATTATGCAG
TGCTGCCATAACCATGAGTGATAACACTGCGGCCAACTTACTTCTGACAACGATTGGAGGACCGAAGGAG
CTAACCGCTTTTTTGCACAACATGGGGGATCATGTAACTCGCCTTGATCGTTGGGAACCGGAGCTGAATG
AAGCCATACCAAACGACGAGCGTGACACCACGATGCCTGTAGCAATGGCAACAACCTTGCGTAAACTATT
AACTGGCGAACTACTTACTCTAGCTTCCCGGCAACAGTTGATAGACTGGATGGAGGCGGATAAAGTTGCA
GGACCACTTCTGCGCTCGGCCCTTCCGGCTGGCTGGTTTATTGCTGATAAATCTGGAGCCGGTGAGCGTG
GGTCTCGCGGTATCATTGCAGCACTGGGGCCAGATGGTAAGCCCTCCCGTATCGTAGTTATCTACACGAC
GGGGAGTCAGGCAACTATGGATGAACGAAATAGACAGATCGCTGAGATAGGTGCCTCACTGATTAAGCAT
TGGTAACCGATTCTAGGTGCATTGGCGCAGAAAAAAATGCCTGATGCGACGCTGCGCGTCTTATACTCCC
ACATATGCCAGATTCAGCAACGGATACGGCTTCCCCAACTTGCCCACTTCCATACGTGTCCTCCTTACCA
GAAATTTATCCTTAAGATCCCGAATCGTTTAAACTCGACTCTGGCTCTATCGAATCTCCGTCGTTTCGAG
CTTACGCGAACAGCCGTGGCGCT
Features (pLannotate 1.2.2; 20 found; start..end, strand, type, name):
     74..145     +  misc_feature   5' β-globin insulator: insulator upstream of the human β-globin locus (Farrell et al., 2002)
    150..196     -  terminator     T7 terminator: transcription terminator for bacteriophage T7 RNA polymerase
    214..262     -  polyA_signal   poly(A) signal: synthetic polyadenylation signal
    343..646     +  enhancer       CMV enhancer: human cytomegalovirus immediate early enhancer
    719..736     -  promoter       CMV promoter (fragment): human cytomegalovirus (CMV) immediate early promoter
    799..850     +  promoter       CMVd2 promoter: truncated human cytomegalovirus (CMV) immediate early promoter that yields moderately reduced expression relative to the full-length promoter
    925..1053    +  CDS            NS7B_SARS2: Experimental evidence at protein level: Swiss-Prot protein existence level 1. From Severe acute respiratory syndrome coronavirus 2 (2019-nCoV) (SARS-CoV-2).
   1081..1097    +  CDS            CBP (fragment): calmodulin-binding peptide derived from skeletal muscle myosin light chain kinase; binds calmodulin with nanomolar affinity in the presence of calcium
   1205..1326    -  polyA_signal   SV40 poly(A) signal: SV40 polyadenylation signal
   1349..1418    -  CDS            large T antigen (fragment): large T antigen from SV40 (simian virus 40)
   1441..1487    +  terminator     T7 terminator: transcription terminator for bacteriophage T7 RNA polymerase
   1517..1653    +  terminator     rrnG terminator: transcription terminator from the E. coli ribosomal RNA rrnG operon (Albrechtsen et al., 1991)
   1698..1769    +  misc_feature   3' β-globin insulator: insulator downstream of the human β-globin locus (Farrell et al., 2002)
   1995..2583    -  rep_origin     ori: high-copy-number ColE1/pMB1/pBR322/pUC origin of replication
   2755..2819    -  CDS            bla(M) (fragment): β-lactamase lacking the signal sequence; bla(M); allows cytosolic expression of β-lactamase
   3083..4292    +  promoter       UbC promoter: human ubiquitin C promoter
   4296..4893    +  CDS            PuroR (fragment): puromycin N-acetyltransferase; pac from Streptomyces; confers resistance to puromycin
   4922..4970    +  polyA_signal   poly(A) signal: synthetic polyadenylation signal
   5236..6096    +  CDS            AmpR: β-lactamase; bla; confers resistance to ampicillin, carbenicillin, and related antibiotics
   6109..6245    +  terminator     rrnG terminator: transcription terminator from the E. coli ribosomal RNA rrnG operon (Albrechtsen et al., 1991)
