[The description below was written by a language model from this plasmid's Addgene catalogue record and pLannotate feature annotations shown in this document.]
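Description:
pGBW-m4252780 is a mammalian expression plasmid for the SARS-CoV-2 accessory protein ORF7b, built on the pTwist_CMV_Puro_6 backbone from which an AarI site has been removed. It is maintained in E. coli as a high-copy plasmid through a ColE1/pUC-type origin and selected with ampicillin via a full-length β-lactamase gene. The feature table also picks up a short additional β-lactamase fragment, which appears to be a backbone remnant. The sequenced record is about 6.3 kb.

The wild-type ORF7b coding sequence, annotated as NS7B_SARS2, sits downstream of the human cytomegalovirus immediate early enhancer and promoter, which give strong constitutive transcription in mammalian cells. According to the catalogue entry, the backbone supplies a C-terminal tag consisting of a TEV protease cleavage site and a calmodulin-binding peptide. The annotation detects only a fragment of the CBP sequence just after the ORF and does not call the TEV site. Such a tag allows calcium-dependent capture on calmodulin resin and subsequent proteolytic release of the protein. Transcripts end at an SV40 polyadenylation signal. The expression unit is bracketed by β-globin insulator elements together with T7 and rrnG terminators and a synthetic poly(A) signal, an arrangement that helps isolate it from transcription elsewhere in the plasmid.

A separate cassette places puromycin N-acetyltransferase under the human ubiquitin C promoter with a synthetic poly(A) signal, permitting puromycin selection of transfected cells. The record supports use for expressing tagged ORF7b in mammalian cells, for example for affinity purification, but gives no more specific application.
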