Addgene plasmid #153772: pGBW-m4252780
Purpose: Mammalian expression plasmid for SARS-CoV-2 ORF7b
Depositing lab: Ginkgo Bioworks & Benjie Chen. Depositing organization: Ginkgo Bioworks.
Backbone
  Vector backbone: pTwist_CMV_Puro_6 with AarI site removed
  Backbone size w/o insert (bp): 6080
  Vector type: Mammalian Expression
  Selectable markers: Puromycin
Growth in bacteria
  Bacterial resistance: Ampicillin, 100 μg/mL
  Growth temperature: 37°C
  Growth strain: DH5alpha
  Copy number: High Copy
Gene/Insert
  Gene/Insert name: SARS-CoV-2 ORF7b
  Species: Severe acute respiratory syndrome coronavirus 2
  Insert size (bp): 125
  Mutation: wt
  Entrez Gene: ORF7b (a.k.a. GU280_gp08)
  Promoter: CMV
  Tag / fusion protein: Cleavable TEV;CBP (C terminal on backbone)
  Cloning method: Unknown
Resource information
  A portion of this plasmid was derived from a plasmid made by: GinkgoBioworks
Depositor comments: NCBI reference sequence: 43740574
How to cite: pGBW-m4252780 was a gift from Ginkgo Bioworks & Benjie Chen (Addgene plasmid # 153772 ; http://n2t.net/addgene:153772 ; RRID:Addgene_153772)
